Addgene plasmid #82574: pEMS1964
Purpose: High copy number plasmid containing Ple305 MiniPromoter insert.
Depositing lab: Elizabeth Simpson. Depositing organization: University of British Columbia. Publication: New MiniPromoter Ple345 (NEFL) Drives Strong and Specific Expression in Retinal Ganglion Cells of Mouse and Primate Retina. Simpson E, Korecki AJ, Fornes O, McGill TJ, Cueva-Vargas JL, Agostinone J, Farkas RA, Hickmott JW, Lam SL, Mathelier A, Renner LM, Stoddard J, Zhou M, Di Polo A, Neuringer M, Wasserman WW. Hum Gene Ther. 2018 Jul 31. doi: 10.1089/hum.2018.118. PubMed 30062914.
Backbone
  Vector backbone: Unknown
  Vector type: Pleiades Promoter Project [sic, Pleaides Plieades]
Growth in bacteria
  Bacterial resistance: Ampicillin, 100 μg/mL
  Growth temperature: 37°C
  Growth strain: DH5alpha
  Copy number: High Copy
Gene/Insert
  Gene/Insert name: Ple305 (alt name: OLIG1 MiniPromoter)
  Species: H. sapiens (human)
  Insert size (bp): 2596
  Cloning method: Unknown
  Sequencing primers: 5′ pBRrevBam (5'-GGTGATGTCGGCGATATAGG-3'); 3′ pBRforEco (5'-AATAGGCGTATCACGAGGC-3')
Resource information
  A portion of this plasmid was derived from a plasmid made by: Plasmid commercially synthesized by Integrated DNA Technologies (IDT)
Terms and licenses: Academic/Nonprofit Terms; Industry Terms
How to cite: pEMS1964 was a gift from Elizabeth Simpson (Addgene plasmid # 82574 ; http://n2t.net/addgene:82574 ; RRID:Addgene_82574)
