[The description below was written by a language model from this plasmid's Addgene catalogue record and pLannotate feature annotations shown in this document.]
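Description:
pEMS1964 is a bacterial cloning and storage plasmid from the Pleiades Promoter Project that carries the Ple305 MiniPromoter, a compact human regulatory sequence of about 2.6 kb designed from the OLIG1 gene. The catalogue lists the backbone as unknown. However, the annotated features of the 7,019 nt depositor sequence (an ampicillin resistance gene with its bla promoter, a tetA tetracycline efflux gene, rop, the bom mobilisation region and a ColE1/pMB1-type origin) together resemble a pBR322-type vector, and the sequencing primers listed for the insert are pBR-named. The record states that part of the plasmid came from a commercially synthesised construct. Selection in E. coli is given as ampicillin. A full-length tetA coding sequence is annotated, but the record does not say whether tetracycline resistance is functional or used. The catalogue describes the plasmid as high copy, although the feature table also detects rop, which normally lowers the copy number of pMB1-type replicons. The record does not resolve this discrepancy.

The automated annotation assigns no feature to the region between roughly positions 60 and 2,900. That stretch is about the right size for the 2,596 bp Ple305 insert, so the MiniPromoter probably lies there, but its exact boundaries are not given. No reporter, downstream coding sequence, polyadenylation signal or viral element is annotated, so the plasmid appears to serve as a source of the promoter alone rather than as an expression construct. MiniPromoters of this series are intended to give cell-type-restricted expression from small human regulatory elements, typically after transfer into a reporter or gene-delivery vector. The record does not describe the expression pattern of Ple305.
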