Features (pLannotate 1.2.2; 7 found; start..end, strand, type, name):
   2905..4092    +  CDS            tetA: TCR3_ECOLX - Experimental evidence at protein level: Swiss-Prot protein existence level 1. Resistance to tetracycline by an active tetracycline efflux. This is an energy-dependent process that decreases the accumulation of the antibiotic in whole cells. This protein functions as a metal- tetracycline/H(+) antiporter. From Escherichia coli. This protein is used as a marker in many commonly used cloning vectors, such as pBR322 and pACYC184.
   4337..4717    -  CDS            YPB1_ECOLX: Protein predicted: Swiss-Prot protein existence level 4. From Escherichia coli.
   4734..4925    +  CDS            rop: Rop protein, which maintains plasmids at low copy number; rop
   5027..5167    +  misc_feature   bom: basis of mobility region from pBR322
   5353..5941    -  rep_origin     ori: high-copy-number ColE1/pMB1/pBR322/pUC origin of replication
   6112..6972    -  CDS            AmpR: β-lactamase; bla; confers resistance to ampicillin, carbenicillin, and related antibiotics
   6973..58      -  promoter       AmpR promoter (across the origin): bla
>Addgene plasmid #82574 | pEMS1964 | depositor full sequence | sequence record 160449 | pEMS1964 sequence 7019 bps
TCATGAGCGGATACATATTTGAATGTATTTAGAAAAATAAACAAATAGGGGTTCCGCGCACATTTCCCCG
AAAAGTGCCACCTGACGTCTAAGAAACCATTATTATCATGACATTAACCTATAAAAATAGGCGTATCACG
AGGCCCTTTCGTCTTCAAGAATTCCAGTCAGTCAGTCAGTGAAGACTGTGCTGGCGCGCCGAGGACGCCC
TTCAGGAACGCCCTGGGGTGGGCCGGTCGGCAGGCCGCCCCTCCCCGCGGACCTGCGCGCGGGGAAACGA
TGGTGGGGCCCTGGCCCGCGCCCTACCCATTTATACCCGGCGTGGGAACCTGCGGGGCAGCGGGTGGCGG
GGCGCAGCCAATGGAGGCGCGAGGCCGGGCGCAGCCGCGTGTTCATTGGCTGCTTGTGCCGGGGCCGCGC
GGAGGTGCGGCTGGCACCGCTTTAGGAGGTTATTGTGAGCGCCTGTGCCAGCCGCGCGGGACAGGCCCCC
TGAGCGGAGTAAGGGCGCCTTTTCAAGGCAAGCGGGGCTGTTGAAGGAGGACTGGTCGCACTGGTCAGGC
TGCAACTCACGTGCCTTCCTCCAGCAACTGTCTACTCAAAAACAACCTTTTTCTTCTTTTTCTTTTTTGG
TGACAATCTGATTATAACTACTCTGTTCTTATTGACCCTATGAGGCTTTTTTTTCACAATTTGGAAGAAT
TAACAGTTATAGCCTCCATGAATAAATATAACACTTAGCTCCTTCTTACTAACTAAATGCAATTGGGGAA
TAAATACAGTGAGTGTTCACACACACACACACACACACACACACCCACAAAAGAAAAAAAAAAGAAAAAA
AGAAAAAGGTGAAGAATAGAAAATTGTTTAAGTGGCCAAAGAAACTTTATCCTATTGTGTTGCAGGCCAA
GCTATGCCAGCTATATGTAAATGTAAGCAGTGGCCTGTGTTCCTGTGTCCACTTTGAAGTTGCCATCTGA
ATTTAATTCTGCCTTTGTGATTAAATCAGGCCATTACGTTTAATCTCACTTAATAGTAAGAAACGTCCTT
TGTTGTTTTCTATAGGCAACATATTCTGCCCCTAACATATACAGCTTGGTATTCACACTTTACTATTAAT
CCCCGATGGCTGATAATTGCTTCATCTCCAAGCCCTCTGTCCAATTCACAAGGGGCTGATTGCAACTATT
CTTCCCCTATACATTAATGCACTGTTTGGGTCTTGCTTCTTTGGCTCAGTGAACCCTATCAAGCTGTCCA
CATTTTCTGGGCATGTGGGTGTATTGTGAGATGTTAAATTAAATTCCGTGTTGACCTCCCTAAACACCAG
AATCTATTAGCCCCTGCAACGTAGCTGATTGACAAGTGGAACTACTTTTCCACTCAAAATCCTGCAATAA
GAAACAACAACAACAGGCTGAATATTTTGTTTCTAGGCAGAGTCTGGGGTCTTCTTATTGCTGTCTTGTT
ATTTACATGTTCATGACTACGGCAGGACCAATTGCATTATTGCCACGATGTTGCTTCATTGATCTTCCAT
TTGTCTGCCTTATCATTTCTGTTGGCCAAAGGAATGACTATTGGGGACGGACCCCAGCCTCACTGGCAGG
GAGAGCCTGGCCCCCAGCACCTTGCCGGGGAGGCTCCTCTGGGCCTGACTGAGCCCCATTCAGCCCCCAT
GTGCAGAGGATGACTCAGCCTGTGACTTCATTCACCCAGCCTGGTGTTTATCCACTCACCACAAACCGGT
TGATACTGTTTGGAGCTACCCCGAGGTGACGCTCTGCTGGTGGAGAATGACATGCAGTCAGCTTGTGGCC
TCTGGGGCCAAAACAGCTGAAATGCTGTGGCTTCTGAAGAACCCATTGTCTGCTAGTCAAGCGTGAGGAC
AAGGAAGGTGGTGTCTGAAGAGTTGGTTTGGGGCAGAACAAAAATATCCTCTGAGCCTCCCTGAAGGTAG
TAGCTGAAGCCAAATGTTTCCGAGGCTTACACTGATACAATAAAAAGAGACAATTTGCTTGGAAGGCTGT
GGCTAATTTATAACACAATGTCCAATGTCATGGTTAGTTTTGTTGCAAAAATTTGGCAGTTTAACCCAGA
GTCTCAGGCAGCCTGAAAAGATGCGAGCGGTTCTGGCCGCAGCATCTCTGGCTTGCTGGATGTTCCGAAT
GGTTCAAACAAGCCCTTTCATAGAGACGCAGGGCCAAGTGCGCTCAAAGGAATGAGGGAAACAAAGGTGG
CTCTGAAGTCATTTCCCCGCACTGGGTCCAGCCATCCGGTTTCACTCCTTCCCCATTGAACCGGCAGAAT
GCAACAGGAAGAGCGGGGATGAAAGAGAACAAACAGGCCGATGTGTTTGGGGAGAGAATGGAGAGAGGCC
GCGGCGCTGAGCTGCTAAACTTTTTCATTCTAGGTTTTCAGAAAGGAGTGAATGATGAATTATAGAAACC
TGAAAGGTAATAAAATATGGGTCACTGAAGCGCTGAGGCCAAGTTCCTAAAACACCTGCAGAGGCAGAAG
GTTCTGGAAGTCAGTGCAGCCCCACGGTTGCCCGGGCAGACACCCTGCCCGAGACACAGAAGGGGACTTG
TTCACAAGCTCACCTGTTGTTTTCCCGTTGGCTCCCGGTCCTTCCCCGTCTGTAAGAGCTGACGGCTGGA
TCTGACTCCAGATTAGACCACCAGGGGAAGAAAGGCCGTGTGAAGACTTCCCAGGGTGCAGTTAAGGAGA
CCAGAGCTCCAAGGCCACCGCCTTTTTCTCTCGGAGGCGCTCTGACCTGGAAATATTAACTCAGTGGCCG
GCCAGGTTGAGACGCAGTCAGTCAGTCAGTGAAAGGAGATAGGATCCAAGCTTTAATGCGGTAGTTTATC
ACAGTTAAATTGCTAACGCAGTCAGGCACCGTGTATGAAATCTAACAATGCGCTCATCGTCATCCTCGGC
ACCGTCACCCTGGATGCTGTAGGCATAGGCTTGGTTATGCCGGTACTGCCGGGCCTCTTGCGGGATATCG
TCCATTCCGACAGCATCGCCAGTCACTATGGCGTGCTGCTAGCGCTATATGCGTTGATGCAATTTCTATG
CGCACCCGTTCTCGGAGCACTGTCCGACCGCTTTGGCCGCCGCCCAGTCCTGCTCGCTTCGCTACTTGGA
GCCACTATCGACTACGCGATCATGGCGACCACACCCGTCCTGTGGATCCTCTACGCCGGACGCATCGTGG
CCGGCATCACCGGCGCCACAGGTGCGGTTGCTGGCGCCTATATCGCCGACATCACCGATGGGGAAGATCG
GGCTCGCCACTTCGGGCTCATGAGCGCTTGTTTCGGCGTGGGTATGGTGGCAGGCCCCGTGGCCGGGGGA
CTGTTGGGCGCCATCTCCTTGCATGCACCATTCCTTGCGGCGGCGGTGCTCAACGGCCTCAACCTACTAC
TGGGCTGCTTCCTAATGCAGGAGTCGCATAAGGGAGAGCGTCGACCGATGCCCTTGAGAGCCTTCAACCC
AGTCAGCTCCTTCCGGTGGGCGCGGGGCATGACTATCGTCGCCGCACTTATGACTGTCTTCTTTATCATG
CAACTCGTAGGACAGGTGCCGGCAGCGCTCTGGGTCATTTTCGGCGAGGACCGCTTTCGCTGGAGCGCGA
CGATGATCGGCCTGTCGCTTGCGGTATTCGGAATCTTGCACGCCCTCGCTCAAGCCTTCGTCACTGGTCC
CGCCACCAAACGTTTCGGCGAGAAGCAGGCCATTATCGCCGGCATGGCGGCCGACGCGCTGGGCTACGTC
TTGCTGGCGTTCGCGACGCGAGGCTGGATGGCCTTCCCCATTATGATTCTTCTCGCTTCCGGCGGCATCG
GGATGCCCGCGTTGCAGGCCATGCTGTCCAGGCAGGTAGATGACGACCATCAGGGACAGCTTCAAGGATC
GCTCGCGGCTCTTACCAGCCTAACTTCGATCACTGGACCGCTGATCGTCACGGCGATTTATGCCGCCTCG
GCGAGCACATGGAACGGGTTGGCATGGATTGTAGGCGCCGCCCTATACCTTGTCTGCCTCCCCGCGTTGC
GTCGCGGTGCATGGAGCCGGGCCACCTCGACCTGAATGGAAGCCGGCGGCACCTCGCTAACGGATTCACC
ACTCCAAGAATTGGAGCCAATCAATTCTTGCGGAGAACTGTGAATGCGCAAACCAACCCTTGGCAGAACA
TATCCATCGCGTCCGCCATCTCCAGCAGCCGCACGCGGCGCATCTCGGGCAGCGTTGGGTCCTGGCCACG
GGTGCGCATGATCGTGCTCCTGTCGTTGAGGACCCGGCTAGGCTGGCGGGGTTGCCTTACTGGTTAGCAG
AATGAATCACCGATACGCGAGCGAACGTGAAGCGACTGCTGCTGCAAAACGTCTGCGACCTGAGCAACAA
CATGAATGGTCTTCGGTTTCCGTGTTTCGTAAAGTCTGGAAACGCGGAAGTCAGCGCCCTGCACCATTAT
GTTCCGGATCTGCATCGCAGGATGCTGCTGGCTACCCTGTGGAACACCTACATCTGTATTAACGAAGCGC
TGGCATTGACCCTGAGTGATTTTTCTCTGGTCCCGCCGCATCCATACCGCCAGTTGTTTACCCTCACAAC
GTTCCAGTAACCGGGCATGTTCATCATCAGTAACCCGTATCGTGAGCATCCTCTCTCGTTTCATCGGTAT
CATTACCCCCATGAACAGAAATCCCCCTTACACGGAGGCATCAGTGACCAAACAGGAAAAAACCGCCCTT
AACATGGCCCGCTTTATCAGAAGCCAGACATTAACGCTTCTGGAGAAACTCAACGAGCTGGACGCGGATG
AACAGGCAGACATCTGTGAATCGCTTCACGACCACGCTGATGAGCTTTACCGCAGCTGCCTCGCGCGTTT
CGGTGATGACGGTGAAAACCTCTGACACATGCAGCTCCCGGAGACGGTCACAGCTTGTCTGTAAGCGGAT
GCCGGGAGCAGACAAGCCCGTCAGGGCGCGTCAGCGGGTGTTGGCGGGTGTCGGGGCGCAGCCATGACCC
AGTCACGTAGCGATAGCGGAGTGTATACTGGCTTAACTATGCGGCATCAGAGCAGATTGTACTGAGAGTG
CACCATATGCGGTGTGAAATACCGCACAGATGCGTAAGGAGAAAATACCGCATCAGGCGCTCTTCCGCTT
CCTCGCTCACTGACTCGCTGCGCTCGGTCGTTCGGCTGCGGCGAGCGGTATCAGCTCACTCAAAGGCGGT
AATACGGTTATCCACAGAATCAGGGGATAACGCAGGAAAGAACATGTGAGCAAAAGGCCAGCAAAAGGCC
AGGAACCGTAAAAAGGCCGCGTTGCTGGCGTTTTTCCATAGGCTCCGCCCCCCTGACGAGCATCACAAAA
ATCGACGCTCAAGTCAGAGGTGGCGAAACCCGACAGGACTATAAAGATACCAGGCGTTTCCCCCTGGAAG
CTCCCTCGTGCGCTCTCCTGTTCCGACCCTGCCGCTTACCGGATACCTGTCCGCCTTTCTCCCTTCGGGA
AGCGTGGCGCTTTCTCATAGCTCACGCTGTAGGTATCTCAGTTCGGTGTAGGTCGTTCGCTCCAAGCTGG
GCTGTGTGCACGAACCCCCCGTTCAGCCCGACCGCTGCGCCTTATCCGGTAACTATCGTCTTGAGTCCAA
CCCGGTAAGACACGACTTATCGCCACTGGCAGCAGCCACTGGTAACAGGATTAGCAGAGCGAGGTATGTA
GGCGGTGCTACAGAGTTCTTGAAGTGGTGGCCTAACTACGGCTACACTAGAAGGACAGTATTTGGTATCT
GCGCTCTGCTGAAGCCAGTTACCTTCGGAAAAAGAGTTGGTAGCTCTTGATCCGGCAAACAAACCACCGC
TGGTAGCGGTGGTTTTTTTGTTTGCAAGCAGCAGATTACGCGCAGAAAAAAAGGATCTCAAGAAGATCCT
TTGATCTTTTCTACGGGGTCTGACGCTCAGTGGAACGAAAACTCACGTTAAGGGATTTTGGTCATGAGAT
TATCAAAAAGGATCTTCACCTAGATCCTTTTAAATTAAAAATGAAGTTTTAAATCAATCTAAAGTATATA
TGAGTAAACTTGGTCTGACAGTTACCAATGCTTAATCAGTGAGGCACCTATCTCAGCGATCTGTCTATTT
CGTTCATCCATAGTTGCCTGACTCCCCGTCGTGTAGATAACTACGATACGGGAGGGCTTACCATCTGGCC
CCAGTGCTGCAATGATACCGCGAGACCCACGCTCACCGGCTCCAGATTTATCAGCAATAAACCAGCCAGC
CGGAAGGGCCGAGCGCAGAAGTGGTCCTGCAACTTTATCCGCCTCCATCCAGTCTATTAATTGTTGCCGG
GAAGCTAGAGTAAGTAGTTCGCCAGTTAATAGTTTGCGCAACGTTGTTGCCATTGCTGCAGGCATCGTGG
TGTCACGCTCGTCGTTTGGTATGGCTTCATTCAGCTCCGGTTCCCAACGATCAAGGCGAGTTACATGATC
CCCCATGTTGTGCAAAAAAGCGGTTAGCTCCTTCGGTCCTCCGATCGTTGTCAGAAGTAAGTTGGCCGCA
GTGTTATCACTCATGGTTATGGCAGCACTGCATAATTCTCTTACTGTCATGCCATCCGTAAGATGCTTTT
CTGTGACTGGTGAGTACTCAACCAAGTCATTCTGAGAATAGTGTATGCGGCGACCGAGTTGCTCTTGCCC
GGCGTCAACACGGGATAATACCGCGCCACATAGCAGAACTTTAAAAGTGCTCATCATTGGAAAACGTTCT
TCGGGGCGAAAACTCTCAAGGATCTTACCGCTGTTGAGATCCAGTTCGATGTAACCCACTCGTGCACCCA
ACTGATCTTCAGCATCTTTTACTTTCACCAGCGTTTCTGGGTGAGCAAAAACAGGAAGGCAAAATGCCGC
AAAAAAGGGAATAAGGGCGACACGGAAATGTTGAATACTCATACTCTTCCTTTTTCAATATTATTGAAGC
ATTTATCAGGGTTATTGTC
