>Addgene plasmid #82574 | pEMS1964 | addgene partial sequence | sequence record 160446 | pBRforEco 5'-AATAGGCGTATCACGAGGC-3'
CAGTCAGTCAGTCAGTGAAGACTGTGCTGGCGCGCCGAGGACGCCCTTCAGGAACGCCCTGGGGTGGGCC
GGTCGGCAGGCCGCCCCTCCCCGCGGACCTGCGCGCGGGGAAACGATGGTGGGGCCCTGGCCCGCGCCCT
ACCCATTTATACCCGGCGTGGGAACCTGCGGGGCAGCGGGTGGCGGGGCGCAGCCAATGGAGGCGCGAGG
CCGGGCGCAGCCGCGTGTTCATTGGCTGCTTGTGCCGGGGCCGCGCGGAGGTGCGGCTGGCACCGCTTTA
GGAGGTTATTGTGAGCGCCTGTGCCAGCCGCGCGGGACAGGCCCCCTGAGCGGAGTAAGGGCGCCTTTTC
AAGGCAAGCGGGGCTGTTGAAGGAGGACTGGTCGCACTGGTCAGGCTGCAACTCACGTGCCTTCCTCCAG
CAACTGTCTACTCAAAAACAACCTTTTTCTTCTTTTTCTTTTTTGGTGACAATCTGATTATAACTACTCT
GTTCTTATTGACCCTATGAGGCTTTTTTTTCACAATTTGGAAGAATTAACAGTTATAGCCTCCATGAATA
AATATAACACTTAGCTCCTTCTTACTAACTAAATGCAATTGGGGAATAAATACAGTGAGTGTTCACACAC
ACACACACACACACACACACNCACAAAAGAAAAAAAAAAGAAAAAAAGAAAAAGGTGAAGAATAGAAAAT
TGTTTAAGTGGCCAAAGAAACTTTATCCTATTGTGTTGCAGGCCAAGCTATGCCAGCTATATGTAAATGT
AAGCAGTGGCCTGTGTTCCTGTG
