>Addgene plasmid #82574 | pEMS1964 | addgene partial sequence | sequence record 160447 | pBRrevBam 5'-GGTGATGTCGGCGATATAGG-3'
CGGTGATGCCGGCCACGATGCGTCCGGCGTAGAGGATCCACAGGACGGGTGTGGTCGCCATGATCGCGTA
GTCGATAGTGGCTCCAAGTAGCGAAGCGAGCAGGACTGGGCGGCGGCCAAAGCGGTCGGACAGTGCTCCG
AGAACGGGTGCGCATAGAAATTGCATCAACGCATATAGCGCTAGCAGCACGCCATAGTGACTGGCGATGC
TGTCGGAATGGACGATATCCCGCAAGAGGCCCGGCAGTACCGGCATAACCAAGCCTATGCCTACAGCATC
CAGGGTGACGGTGCCGAGGATGACGATGAGCGCATTGTTAGATTTCATACACGGTGCCTGACTGCGTTAG
CAATTTAACTGTGATAAACTACCGCATTAAAGCTTGGATCCTATCTCCTTTCACTGACTGACTGACTGCG
TCTCAACCTGGCCGGCCACTGAGTTAATATTTCCAGGTCAGAGCGCCTCCGAGAGAAAAAGGCGGTGGCC
TTGGAGCTCTGGTCTCCTTAACTGCACCCTGGGAAGTCTTCACACGGCCTTTCTTCCCCTGGTGGTCTAA
TCTGGAGTCAGATCCAGCCGTCAGCTCTTACAGACGGGGAAGGACCGGGAGCCAACGGGAAAACAACAGG
TGAGCTTGTGAACAAGTCCCCTTCTGTGTCTCGGGCAGGGTGTCTGCCCGGGCAACCGTGGGGCTGCACT
GACTTCCAGAACCTTCTGCCTCTGCAGGTGTTTTAGGAACTTGGCCTCAGCGCTTCAGTGACCCATATTT
TATTACCTTTCAGGTTTCTATAATTCATCATTCACTCCTTTCTGAAAA
